>Addgene plasmid #109715 | p3E-rab4b | depositor full sequence | sequence record 206652 | Full Sequence
CTTTCCTGCGTTATCCCCTGATTCTGTGGATAACCGTATTACCGCCTTTGAGTGAGCTGATACCGCTCGC
CGCAGCCGAACGACCGAGCGCAGCGAGTCAGTGAGCGAGGAAGCGGAAGAGCGCCCAATACGCAAACCGC
CTCTCCCCGCGCGTTGGCCGATTCATTAATGCAGCTGGCACGACAGGTTTCCCGACTGGAAAGCGGGCAG
TGAGCGCAACGCAATTAATACGCGTACCGCTAGCCAGGAAGAGTTTGTAGAAACGCAAAAAGGCCATCCG
TCAGGATGGCCTTCTGCTTAGTTTGATGCCTGGCAGTTTATGGCGGGCGTCCTGCCCGCCACCCTCCGGG
CCGTTGCTTCACAACGTTCAAATCCGCTCCCGGCGGATTTGTCCTACTCAGGAGAGCGTTCACCGACAAA
CAACAGATAAAACGAAAGGCCCAGTCTTCCGACTGAGCCTTTCGTTTTATTTGATGCCTGGCAGTTCCCT
ACTCTCGCGTTAACGCTAGCATGGATGTTTTCCCAGTCACGACGTTGTAAAACGACGGCCAGTCTTAAGC
TCGGGCCCTGCAGCTCTAGAGCTCGAATTCTACAGGTCACTAATACCATCTAAGTAGTTGGTTCATAGTG
ACTGCATATGTTGTGTTTTACAGTATTATGTAGTCTGTTTTTTATGCAAAATCTAATTTAATATATTGAT
ATTTATATCATTTTACGTTTCTCGTTCAACTTTCTTGTACAAAGTGGTGTCAGAGACGTACGATTTCCTG
TTCAAGTTCCTGGTGATTGGCAGCGCCGGGACTGGGAAATCATGCCTCCTTCACCAGTTCATAGAGAACA
AGTTCAAACAGGACTCCAATCACACCATCGGCGTTGAGTTCGGCTCCAGGGTTGTCAATGTTGGTGGCAA
AACAGTCAAACTGCAGATCTGGGACACGGCTGGACAGGAGCGCTTTAGGTCAGTGACCCGCAGTTACTAT
CGTGGAGCAGCAGGAGCTCTTCTCGTGTATGACATCACAAGTCGGGAGACCTACAATGCTCTGACTAACT
GGTTGACAGACGCAAGGACACTGGCCAGTCCCAACATCGTCATCATCCTGTGCGGAAATAAGAAGGATCT
GGGCGCAGACCGTGAAGTCACTTTCCTAGAGGCATCTCGCTTCGCCCAGGAAAATGAGCTGATGTTTTTA
GAGACGAGTGCTTTGACTGGGGAGAATGTCGAGGAAGCCTTTCTTAAATGCGCTCGCAGCATCCTCAACA
AGATTGAATCAGGTGAGCTGGACCCAGAGCGGATGGGTTCTGGGATTCAGTATGGCGACGCGTCCCTGCG
GCAGATCCGACAGCCCCGGGGCTCTGCTGCACAGACCAAGCAGCAGTGTAACTGTTAGGGCTCTGAAGAC
CCTTCAACTTTATTATACAAAGTTGGCATTATAAAAAAGCATTGCTTATCAATTTGTTGCAACGAACAGG
TCACTATCAGTCAAAATAAAATCATTATTTGGAGCTCCATGGTAGCGTTAACGCGGCCGCGATATCCCCT
ATAGTGAGTCGTATTACATGGTCATAGCTGTTTCCTGGCAGCTCTGGCCCGTGTCTCAAAATCTCTGATG
TTACATTGCACAAGATAAAAATATATCATCATGAACAATAAAACTGTCTGCTTACATAAACAGTAATACA
AGGGGTGTTATGAGCCATATTCAACGGGAAACGTCGAGGCCGCGATTAAATTCCAACATGGATGCTGATT
TATATGGGTATAAATGGGCTCGCGATAATGTCGGGCAATCAGGTGCGACAATCTATCGCTTGTATGGGAA
GCCCGATGCGCCAGAGTTGTTTCTGAAACATGGCAAAGGTAGCGTTGCCAATGATGTTACAGATGAGATG
GTCAGACTAAACTGGCTGACGGAATTTATGCCTCTTCCGACCATCAAGCATTTTATCCGTACTCCTGATG
ATGCATGGTTACTCACCACTGCGATCCCCGGAAAAACAGCATTCCAGGTATTAGAAGAATATCCTGATTC
AGGTGAAAATATTGTTGATGCGCTGGCAGTGTTCCTGCGCCGGTTGCATTCGATTCCTGTTTGTAATTGT
CCTTTTAACAGCGATCGCGTATTTCGTCTCGCTCAGGCGCAATCACGAATGAATAACGGTTTGGTTGATG
CGAGTGATTTTGATGACGAGCGTAATGGCTGGCCTGTTGAACAAGTCTGGAAAGAAATGCATAAACTTTT
GCCATTCTCACCGGATTCAGTCGTCACTCATGGTGATTTCTCACTTGATAACCTTATTTTTGACGAGGGG
AAATTAATAGGTTGTATTGATGTTGGACGAGTCGGAATCGCAGACCGATACCAGGATCTTGCCATCCTAT
GGAACTGCCTCGGTGAGTTTTCTCCTTCATTACAGAAACGGCTTTTTCAAAAATATGGTATTGATAATCC
TGATATGAATAAATTGCAGTTTCATTTGATGCTCGATGAGTTTTTCTAATCAGAATTGGTTAATTGGTTG
TAACACTGGCAGAGCATTACGCTGACTTGACGGGACGGCGCAAGCTCATGACCAAAATCCCTTAACGTGA
GTTACGCGTCGTTCCACTGAGCGTCAGACCCCGTAGAAAAGATCAAAGGATCTTCTTGAGATCCTTTTTT
TCTGCGCGTAATCTGCTGCTTGCAAACAAAAAAACCACCGCTACCAGCGGTGGTTTGTTTGCCGGATCAA
GAGCTACCAACTCTTTTTCCGAAGGTAACTGGCTTCAGCAGAGCGCAGATACCAAATACTGTCCTTCTAG
TGTAGCCGTAGTTAGGCCACCACTTCAAGAACTCTGTAGCACCGCCTACATACCTCGCTCTGCTAATCCT
GTTACCAGTGGCTGCTGCCAGTGGCGATAAGTCGTGTCTTACCGGGTTGGACTCAAGACGATAGTTACCG
GATAAGGCGCAGCGGTCGGGCTGAACGGGGGGTTCGTGCACACAGCCCAGCTTGGAGCGAACGACCTACA
CCGAACTGAGATACCTACAGCGTGAGCATTGAGAAAGCGCCACGCTTCCCGAAGGGAGAAAGGCGGACAG
GTATCCGGTAAGCGGCAGGGTCGGAACAGGAGAGCGCACGAGGGAGCTTCCAGGGGGAAACGCCTGGTAT
CTTTATAGTCCTGTCGGGTTTCGCCACCTCTGACTTGAGCGTCGATTTTTGTGATGCTCGTCAGGGGGGC
GGAGCCTATGGAAAAACGCCAGCAACGCGGCCTTTTTACGGTTCCTGGCCTTTTGCTGGCCTTTTGCTCA
CATGTT
Features (pLannotate 1.2.2; 11 found; start..end, strand, type, name):
    121..213     +  CDS            lacI (fragment): lac repressor; lacI; The lac repressor binds to the lac operator to inhibit transcription in E. coli. This inhibition can be relieved by adding lactose or isopropyl-β-D-thiogalactopyranoside (IPTG).
    268..295     -  terminator     rrnB T2 terminator: transcription terminator T2 from the E. coli rrnB gene
    427..470     +  terminator     rrnB T1 terminator: Escherichia coli rrnB; transcription terminator T1 from the E. coli rrnB gene
    517..553     -  CDS            lacZα (fragment): LacZα fragment of β-galactosidase; lacZ fragment
    624..748     -  protein_bind   attR2: mutant version of attR; recombination site for the Gateway® LR reaction LR Clonase™
    750..1385    +  CDS            RAB4B: RAB4B_HUMAN - Experimental evidence at protein level: Swiss-Prot protein existence level 1. Small GTPase which cycles between an active GTP-bound and an inactive GDP-bound state (By similarity). Protein transport. Probably involved in vesicular traffic (By similarity). Acts as a regulator of platelet alpha-granule release during activation and aggregation of platelets (By similarity). From Homo sapiens (Human).
   1405..1425    -  protein_bind   attB3: mutant version of attB; core recombination site for the Gateway® BP reaction BP Clonase™
   1416..1501    -  protein_bind   attL1 (fragment): mutant version of attL; recombination site for the Gateway® LR reaction LR Clonase™
   1538..1556    -  promoter       T7 promoter: promoter for bacteriophage T7 RNA polymerase
   1690..2499    +  CDS            KanR: aminoglycoside phosphotransferase; aph(3')-Ia; confers resistance to kanamycin in bacteria or G418 (Geneticin®) in eukaryotes
   2646..3234    +  rep_origin     ori: high-copy-number ColE1/pMB1/pBR322/pUC origin of replication
