>Addgene plasmid #109715 | p3E-rab4b | addgene full sequence | sequence record 224022 | Addgene NGS Result
GTTCAACTTTCTTGTACAAAGTGGTGTCAGAGACGTACGATTTCCTGTTCAAGTTCCTGGTGATTGGCAG
CGCCGGGACTGGGAAATCATGCCTCCTTCACCAGTTCATAGAGAACAAGTTCAAACAGGACTCCAATCAC
ACCATCGGCGTTGAGTTCGGCTCCAGGGTTGTCAATGTTGGTGGCAAAACAGTCAAACTGCAGATCTGGG
ACACGGCTGGACAGGAGCGCTTTAGGTCAGTGACCCGCAGTTACTATCGTGGAGCAGCAGGAGCTCTTCT
CGTGTATGACATCACAAGTCGGGAGACCTACAATGCTCTGACTAACTGGTTGACAGACGCAAGGACACTG
GCCAGTCCCAACATCGTCATCATCCTGTGCGGAAATAAGAAGGATCTGGGCGCAGACCGTGAAGTCACTT
TCCTAGAGGCATCTCGCTTCGCCCAGGAAAATGAGCTGATGTTTTTAGAGACGAGTGCTTTGACTGGGGA
GAATGTCGAGGAAGCCTTTCTTAAATGCGCTCGCAGCATCCTCAACAAGATTGAATCAGGTGAGCTGGAC
CCAGAGCGGATGGGTTCTGGGATTCAGTATGGCGACGCGTCCCTGCGGCAGATCCGACAGCCCCGGGGCT
CTGCTGCACAGACCAAGCAGCAGTGTAACTGTTAGGGCTCTGAAGACCCTTCAACTTTATTATACAAAGT
TGGCATTATAAAAAAGCATTGCTTATCAATTTGTTGCAACGAACAGGTCACTATCAGTCAAAATAAAATC
ATTATTTGGAGCTCCATGGTAGCGTTAACGCGGCCGCGATATCCCCTATAGTGAGTCGTATTACATGGTC
ATAGCTGTTTCCTGGCAGCTCTGGCCCGTGTCTCAAAATCTCTGATGTTACATTGCACAAGATAAAAATA
TATCATCATGAACAATAAAACTGTCTGCTTACATAAACAGTAATACAAGGGGTGTTATGAGCCATATTCA
ACGGGAAACGTCGAGGCCGCGATTAAATTCCAACATGGATGCTGATTTATATGGGTATAAATGGGCTCGC
GATAATGTCGGGCAATCAGGTGCGACAATCTATCGCTTGTATGGGAAGCCCGATGCGCCAGAGTTGTTTC
TGAAACATGGCAAAGGTAGCGTTGCCAATGATGTTACAGATGAGATGGTCAGACTAAACTGGCTGACGGA
ATTTATGCCTCTTCCGACCATCAAGCATTTTATCCGTACTCCTGATGATGCATGGTTACTCACCACTGCG
ATCCCCGGAAAAACAGCATTCCAGGTATTAGAAGAATATCCTGATTCAGGTGAAAATATTGTTGATGCGC
TGGCAGTGTTCCTGCGCCGGTTGCATTCGATTCCTGTTTGTAATTGTCCTTTTAACAGCGATCGCGTATT
TCGTCTCGCTCAGGCGCAATCACGAATGAATAACGGTTTGGTTGATGCGAGTGATTTTGATGACGAGCGT
AATGGCTGGCCTGTTGAACAAGTCTGGAAAGAAATGCATAAACTTTTGCCATTCTCACCGGATTCAGTCG
TCACTCATGGTGATTTCTCACTTGATAACCTTATTTTTGACGAGGGGAAATTAATAGGTTGTATTGATGT
TGGACGAGTCGGAATCGCAGACCGATACCAGGATCTTGCCATCCTATGGAACTGCCTCGGTGAGTTTTCT
CCTTCATTACAGAAACGGCTTTTTCAAAAATATGGTATTGATAATCCTGATATGAATAAATTGCAGTTTC
ATTTGATGCTCGATGAGTTTTTCTAATCAGAATTGGTTAATTGGTTGTAACACTGGCAGAGCATTACGCT
GACTTGACGGGACGGCGCAAGCTCATGACCAAAATCCCTTAACGTGAGTTACGCGTCGTTCCACTGAGCG
TCAGACCCCGTAGAAAAGATCAAAGGATCTTCTTGAGATCCTTTTTTTCTGCGCGTAATCTGCTGCTTGC
AAACAAAAAAACCACCGCTACCAGCGGTGGTTTGTTTGCCGGATCAAGAGCTACCAACTCTTTTTCCGAA
GGTAACTGGCTTCAGCAGAGCGCAGATACCAAATACTGTTCTTCTAGTGTAGCCGTAGTTAGGCCACCAC
TTCAAGAACTCTGTAGCACCGCCTACATACCTCGCTCTGCTAATCCTGTTACCAGTGGCTGCTGCCAGTG
GCGATAAGTCGTGTCTTACCGGGTTGGACTCAAGACGATAGTTACCGGATAAGGCGCAGCGGTCGGGCTG
AACGGGGGGTTCGTGCACACAGCCCAGCTTGGAGCGAACGACCTACACCGAACTGAGATACCTACAGCGT
GAGCTATGAGAAAGCGCCACGCTTCCCGAAGGGAGAAAGGCGGACAGGTATCCGGTAAGCGGCAGGGTCG
GAACAGGAGAGCGCACGAGGGAGCTTCCAGGGGGAAACGCCTGGTATCTTTATAGTCCTGTCGGGTTTCG
CCACCTCTGACTTGAGCGTCGATTTTTGTGATGCTCGTCAGGGGGGCGGAGCCTATGGAAAAACGCCAGC
AACGCGGCCTTTTTACGGTTCCTGGCCTTTTGCTGGCCTTTTGCTCACATGTTCTTTCCTGCGTTATCCC
CTGATTCTGTGGATAACCGTATTACCGCCTTTGAGTGAGCTGATACCGCTCGCCGCAGCCGAACGACCGA
GCGCAGCGAGTCAGTGAGCGAGGAAGCGGAAGAGCGCCCAATACGCAAACCGCCTCTCCCCGCGCGTTGG
CCGATTCATTAATGCAGCTGGCACGACAGGTTTCCCGACTGGAAAGCGGGCAGTGAGCGCAACGCAATTA
ATACGCGTACCGCTAGCCAGGAAGAGTTTGTAGAAACGCAAAAAGGCCATCCGTCAGGATGGCCTTCTGC
TTAGTTTGATGCCTGGCAGTTTATGGCGGGCGTCCTGCCCGCCACCCTCCGGGCCGTTGCTTCACAACGT
TCAAATCCGCTCCCGGCGGATTTGTCCTACTCAGGAGAGCGTTCACCGACAAACAACAGATAAAACGAAA
GGCCCAGTCTTCCGACTGAGCCTTTCGTTTTATTTGATGCCTGGCAGTTCCCTACTCTCGCGTTAACGCT
AGCATGGATGTTTTCCCAGTCACGACGTTGTAAAACGACGGCCAGTCTTAAGCTCGGGCCCTGCAGCTCT
AGAGCTCGAATTCTACAGGTCACTAATACCATCTAAGTAGTTGGTTCATAGTGACTGCATATGTTGTGTT
TTACAGTATTATGTAGTCTGTTTTTTATGCAAAATCTAATTTAATATATTGATATTTATATCATTTTACG
TTTCTC
Features (pLannotate 1.2.2; 11 found; start..end, strand, type, name):
     27..662     +  CDS            RAB4B: RAB4B_HUMAN - Experimental evidence at protein level: Swiss-Prot protein existence level 1. Small GTPase which cycles between an active GTP-bound and an inactive GDP-bound state (By similarity). Protein transport. Probably involved in vesicular traffic (By similarity). Acts as a regulator of platelet alpha-granule release during activation and aggregation of platelets (By similarity). From Homo sapiens (Human).
    682..702     -  protein_bind   attB3: mutant version of attB; core recombination site for the Gateway® BP reaction BP Clonase™
    693..778     -  protein_bind   attL1 (fragment): mutant version of attL; recombination site for the Gateway® LR reaction LR Clonase™
    815..833     -  promoter       T7 promoter: promoter for bacteriophage T7 RNA polymerase
    967..1776    +  CDS            KanR: aminoglycoside phosphotransferase; aph(3')-Ia; confers resistance to kanamycin in bacteria or G418 (Geneticin®) in eukaryotes
   1923..2511    +  rep_origin     ori: high-copy-number ColE1/pMB1/pBR322/pUC origin of replication
   2694..2786    +  CDS            lacI (fragment): lac repressor; lacI; The lac repressor binds to the lac operator to inhibit transcription in E. coli. This inhibition can be relieved by adding lactose or isopropyl-β-D-thiogalactopyranoside (IPTG).
   2841..2868    -  terminator     rrnB T2 terminator: transcription terminator T2 from the E. coli rrnB gene
   3000..3043    +  terminator     rrnB T1 terminator: Escherichia coli rrnB; transcription terminator T1 from the E. coli rrnB gene
   3090..3126    -  CDS            lacZα (fragment): LacZα fragment of β-galactosidase; lacZ fragment
   3197..25      -  protein_bind   attR2 (across the origin): mutant version of attR; recombination site for the Gateway® LR reaction LR Clonase™
