[The description below was written by a language model from this plasmid's Addgene catalogue record and pLannotate feature annotations shown in this document.]
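Description:
p3E-rab4b is a 3,296 bp MultiSite Gateway 3' entry clone built in the pDONR P2R-P3 backbone and catalogued as a zebrafish plasmid. It is maintained in E. coli as a high-copy plasmid through a ColE1/pUC-type origin and selected with kanamycin via an aminoglycoside phosphotransferase gene. Other backbone elements are the rrnB T1 and T2 transcription terminators, which insulate the cloning region from read-through transcription, a T7 promoter beside the recombination cassette, and short lacI and lacZα remnants that have no evident function here.

The insert is the zebrafish (D. rerio) rab4b coding sequence. The automated annotation labels this roughly 640 bp open reading frame by similarity to human RAB4B, a small GTPase that cycles between GTP- and GDP-bound states and is implicated in vesicular transport, but the catalogue entry gives the species as zebrafish. The coding sequence is flanked by an attR2 site on one side and, on the other, a site annotated as attB3 overlapping an attL fragment. This is consistent with the attL3 expected in a 3' entry clone made by BP recombination. The plasmid carries no eukaryotic promoter or fluorescent tag of its own.

In a multisite LR reaction, it is combined with a 5' entry clone (typically supplying a promoter), a middle entry clone and a destination vector, which places rab4b in the 3' position. The stated purpose is 3' tagging with rab4b, in which the Rab is fused downstream of the middle-element coding sequence. The associated publication describes an in vivo cell biological screen of T-tubule formation. The depositor and repository sequence records have the same length and carry the same features, differing only in their start coordinate.
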