Addgene plasmid #109715: p3E-rab4b
Purpose: Multisite gateway vector for 3' tagging with rab4b
Depositing lab: Rob Parton. Depositing organization: University of Queensland, Institute for Molecular Bioscience. Publication: In vivo cell biological screening identifies an endocytic capture mechanism for T-tubule formation. Hall TE, Martel N, Ariotti N, Xiong Z, Lo HP, Ferguson C, Rae J, Lim YW, Parton RG. Nat Commun. 2020 Jul 24;11(1):3711. doi: 10.1038/s41467-020-17486-w. PubMed 32709891.
Backbone
  Vector backbone: pDONR p2R-p3
  Vector type: Zebrafish plasmids
Growth in bacteria
  Bacterial resistance: Kanamycin, 50 μg/mL
  Growth temperature: 37°C
  Growth strain: DH5alpha
  Copy number: High Copy
Gene/Insert
  Gene/Insert name: rab4b
  Species: D. rerio (zebrafish)
  Entrez Gene: rab4b (a.k.a. zgc:101015)
  Cloning method: Gateway Cloning
Terms and licenses: Academic/Nonprofit Terms; Industry Terms: Not Available to Industry
How to cite: p3E-rab4b was a gift from Rob Parton (Addgene plasmid # 109715 ; http://n2t.net/addgene:109715 ; RRID:Addgene_109715)
